>Addgene plasmid #162232 | pHR_TRE3GS-->sGFP-P2A-mCherry | addgene full sequence | sequence record 330275 | Addgene NGS Result
ATCGATAAGCTTGATATCGAATTCCCGTGGAATTATCACCTCGAGTTTACTCCCTATCAGTGATAGAGAA
CGTATGAAGAGTTTACTCCCTATCAGTGATAGAGAACGTATGCAGACTTTACTCCCTATCAGTGATAGAG
AACGTATAAGGAGTTTACTCCCTATCAGTGATAGAGAACGTATGACCAGTTTACTCCCTATCAGTGATAG
AGAACGTATCTACAGTTTACTCCCTATCAGTGATAGAGAACGTATATCCAGTTTACTCCCTATCAGTGAT
AGAGAACGTATAAGCTTTGCTTATGTAAACCAGGGCGCCTATAAAAGAGTGCTGATTTTTTGAGTAAACT
TCAATTCCACAACACTTTTGTCTTATACCAACTTTCCGTACCACTTCCTACCCTCGTAAAGAATTCCCGT
ATACACCGGTGCAATTCTCACGCGTGCCGCCACCATGGGCGTTAAAGTCCTTTTCGCCCTGATCTGCATT
GCCGTCGCAGAGGCCGTTTCTAAGGGTGAAGAATTGTTCACCGGAGTTGTGCCCATCCTGGTTGAGCTGG
ACGGAGACGTTAACGGACACAAGTTCTCAGTGAGCGGCGAAGGAGAGGGCGACGCTACGTACGGTAAACT
GACGTTGAAGTTCATCTGTACAACAGGAAAGCTGCCAGTGCCCTGGCCTACACTCGTGACCACCCTCACC
TACGGAGTCCAGTGCTTCTCCCGGTACCCCGACCACATGAAACAGCACGATTTCTTCAAGTCCGCGATGC
CTGAGGGCTATGTTCAGGAACGCACCATATTCTTCAAGGACGACGGTAACTATAAAACCAGGGCTGAAGT
TAAGTTCGAGGGGGACACGTTGGTAAATAGAATTGAGTTGAAAGGAATCGATTTCAAAGAAGACGGCAAT
ATTTTGGGCCACAAGCTGGAGTACAACTACAACAGCCACAACGTGTATATTATGGCTGATAAGCAGAAGA
ACGGCATCAAGGTGAACTTCAAAATCCGACACAATATCGAGGATGGCTCTGTGCAACTGGCCGACCATTA
CCAGCAAAACACGCCTATCGGCGACGGTCCGGTTTTGCTGCCAGATAACCACTACCTCTCCACGCAATCA
GCCCTCTCCAAGGATCCTAACGAAAAAAGAGACCATATGGTTCTGCTTGAATTCGTGACGGCTGCTGGGA
TCACCCTGGGAATGGATGAGCTGTATAAGGCCAGCGGCAGCGGCGCCACAAACTTCTCTCTGCTAAAGCA
AGCAGGTGATGTTGAAGAAAACCCCGGGCCTCATATGGTGAGCAAGGGCGAGGAGGATAACATGGCCATC
ATCAAGGAGTTCATGCGCTTCAAGGTGCACATGGAGGGCTCCGTGAACGGCCACGAGTTCGAGATCGAGG
GCGAGGGCGAGGGCCGCCCCTACGAGGGCACCCAGACCGCCAAGCTGAAGGTGACCAAGGGTGGCCCCCT
GCCCTTCGCCTGGGACATCCTGTCCCCTCAGTTCATGTACGGCTCCAAGGCCTACGTGAAGCACCCCGCC
GACATCCCCGACTACTTGAAGCTGTCCTTCCCCGAGGGCTTCAAGTGGGAGCGCGTGATGAACTTCGAGG
ACGGCGGCGTGGTGACCGTGACCCAGGACTCCTCCCTGCAGGACGGCGAGTTCATCTACAAGGTGAAGCT
GCGCGGCACCAACTTCCCCTCCGACGGCCCCGTAATGCAGAAGAAGACCATGGGCTGGGAGGCCTCCTCC
GAGCGGATGTACCCCGAGGACGGCGCCCTGAAGGGCGAGATCAAGCAGAGGCTGAAGCTGAAGGACGGCG
GCCACTACGACGCTGAGGTCAAGACCACCTACAAGGCCAAGAAGCCCGTGCAGCTGCCCGGCGCCTACAA
CGTCAACATCAAGTTGGACATCACCTCCCACAACGAGGACTACACCATCGTGGAACAGTACGAACGCGCC
GAGGGCCGCCACTCCACCGGCGGCATGGACGAGCTGTACAAGTAAGCGGCCGCAACTCCCACCTGCAACA
TGCGTGACTGACTGAGGCCGCGACTCTAGAGTCGACCTGCAGGCATGCAAGCTTGATATCAAGCTTATCG
ATAATCAACCTCTGGATTACAAAATTTGTGAAAGATTGACTGGTATTCTTAACTATGTTGCTCCTTTTAC
GCTATGTGGATACGCTGCTTTAATGCCTTTGTATCATGCTATTGCTTCCCGTATGGCTTTCATTTTCTCC
TCCTTGTATAAATCCTGGTTGCTGTCTCTTTATGAGGAGTTGTGGCCCGTTGTCAGGCAACGTGGCGTGG
TGTGCACTGTGTTTGCTGACGCAACCCCCACTGGTTGGGGCATTGCCACCACCTGTCAGCTCCTTTCCGG
GACTTTCGCTTTCCCCCTCCCTATTGCCACGGCGGAACTCATCGCCGCCTGCCTTGCCCGCTGCTGGACA
GGGGCTCGGCTGTTGGGCACTGACAATTCCGTGGTGTTGTCGGGGAAATCATCGTCCTTTCCTTGGCTGC
TCGCCTGTGTTGCCACCTGGATTCTGCGCGGGACGTCCTTCTGCTACGTCCCTTCGGCCCTCAATCCAGC
GGACCTTCCTTCCCGCGGCCTGCTGCCGGCTCTGCGGCCTCTTCCGCGTCTTCGCCTTCGCCCTCAGACG
AGTCGGATCTCCCTTTGGGCCGCCTCCCCGCATCGATACCGTCGACCTCGAGGGAATTAATTCGAGCTCG
GTACCTTTAAGACCAATGACTTACAAGGCAGCTGTAGATCTTAGCCACTTTTTAAAAGAAAAGGGGGGAC
TGGAAGGGCTAATTCACTCCCAACGAAGACAAGATCTGCTTTTTGCTTGTACTGGGTCTCTCTGGTTAGA
CCAGATCTGAGCCTGGGAGCTCTCTGGCTAACTAGGGAACCCACTGCTTAAGCCTCAATAAAGCTTGCCT
TGAGTGCTTCAAGTAGTGTGTGCCCGTCTGTTGTGTGACTCTGGTAACTAGAGATCCCTCAGACCCTTTT
AGTCAGTGTGGAAAATCTCTAGCAGCATCTAGAATTAATTCCGTGTATTCTATAGTGTCACCTAAATCGT
ATGTGTATGATACATAAGGTTATGTATTAATTGTAGCCGCGTTCTAACGACAATATGTACAAGCCTAATT
GTGTAGCATCTGGCTTACTGAAGCAGACCCTATCATCTCTCTCGTAAACTGCCGTCAGAGTCGGTTTGGT
TGGACGAACCTTCTGAGTTTCTGGTAACGCCGTCCCGCACCCGGAAATGGTCAGCGAACCAATCAGCAGG
GTCATCGCTAGCCAGATCCTCTACGCCGGACGCATCGTGGCCGGCATCACCGGCGCCACAGGTGCGGTTG
CTGGCGCCTATATCGCCGACATCACCGATGGGGAAGATCGGGCTCGCCACTTCGGGCTCATGAGCGCTTG
TTTCGGCGTGGGTATGGTGGCAGGCCCCGTGGCCGGGGGACTGTTGGGCGCCATCTCCTTGCATGCACCA
TTCCTTGCGGCGGCGGTGCTCAACGGCCTCAACCTACTACTGGGCTGCTTCCTAATGCAGGAGTCGCATA
AGGGAGAGCGTCGAATGGTGCACTCTCAGTACAATCTGCTCTGATGCCGCATAGTTAAGCCAGCCCCGAC
ACCCGCCAACACCCGCTGACGCGCCCTGACGGGCTTGTCTGCTCCCGGCATCCGCTTACAGACAAGCTGT
GACCGTCTCCGGGAGCTGCATGTGTCAGAGGTTTTCACCGTCATCACCGAAACGCGCGAGACGAAAGGGC
CTCGTGATACGCCTATTTTTATAGGTTAATGTCATGATAATAATGGTTTCTTAGACGTCAGGTGGCACTT
TTCGGGGAAATGTGCGCGGAACCCCTATTTGTTTATTTTTCTAAATACATTCAAATATGTATCCGCTCAT
GAGACAATAACCCTGATAAATGCTTCAATAATATTGAAAAAGGAAGAGTATGAGTATTCAACATTTCCGT
GTCGCCCTTATTCCCTTTTTTGCGGCATTTTGCCTTCCTGTTTTTGCTCACCCAGAAACGCTGGTGAAAG
TAAAAGATGCTGAAGATCAGTTGGGTGCACGAGTGGGTTACATCGAACTGGATCTCAACAGCGGTAAGAT
CCTTGAGAGTTTTCGCCCCGAAGAACGTTTTCCAATGATGAGCACTTTTAAAGTTCTGCTATGTGGCGCG
GTATTATCCCGTATTGACGCCGGGCAAGAGCAACTCGGTCGCCGCATACACTATTCTCAGAATGACTTGG
TTGAGTACTCACCAGTCACAGAAAAGCATCTTACGGATGGCATGACAGTAAGAGAATTATGCAGTGCTGC
CATAACCATGAGTGATAACACTGCGGCCAACTTACTTCTGACAACGATCGGAGGACCGAAGGAGCTAACC
GCTTTTTTGCACAACATGGGGGATCATGTAACTCGCCTTGATCGTTGGGAACCGGAGCTGAATGAAGCCA
TACCAAACGACGAGCGTGACACCACGATGCCTGTAGCAATGGCAACAACGTTGCGCAAACTATTAACTGG
CGAACTACTTACTCTAGCTTCCCGGCAACAATTAATAGACTGGATGGAGGCGGATAAAGTTGCAGGACCA
CTTCTGCGCTCGGCCCTTCCGGCTGGCTGGTTTATTGCTGATAAATCTGGAGCCGGTGAGCGTGGGTCTC
GCGGTATCATTGCAGCACTGGGGCCAGATGGTAAGCCCTCCCGTATCGTAGTTATCTACACGACGGGGAG
TCAGGCAACTATGGATGAACGAAATAGACAGATCGCTGAGATAGGTGCCTCACTGATTAAGCATTGGTAA
CTGTCAGACCAAGTTTACTCATATATACTTTAGATTGATTTAAAACTTCATTTTTAATTTAAAAGGATCT
AGGTGAAGATCCTTTTTGATAATCTCATGACCAAAATCCCTTAACGTGAGTTTTCGTTCCACTGAGCGTC
AGACCCCGTAGAAAAGATCAAAGGATCTTCTTGAGATCCTTTTTTTCTGCGCGTAATCTGCTGCTTGCAA
ACAAAAAAACCACCGCTACCAGCGGTGGTTTGTTTGCCGGATCAAGAGCTACCAACTCTTTTTCCGAAGG
TAACTGGCTTCAGCAGAGCGCAGATACCAAATACTGTTCTTCTAGTGTAGCCGTAGTTAGGCCACCACTT
CAAGAACTCTGTAGCACCGCCTACATACCTCGCTCTGCTAATCCTGTTACCAGTGGCTGCTGCCAGTGGC
GATAAGTCGTGTCTTACCGGGTTGGACTCAAGACGATAGTTACCGGATAAGGCGCAGCGGTCGGGCTGAA
CGGGGGGTTCGTGCACACAGCCCAGCTTGGAGCGAACGACCTACACCGAACTGAGATACCTACAGCGTGA
GCTATGAGAAAGCGCCACGCTTCCCGAAGGGAGAAAGGCGGACAGGTATCCGGTAAGCGGCAGGGTCGGA
ACAGGAGAGCGCACGAGGGAGCTTCCAGGGGGAAACGCCTGGTATCTTTATAGTCCTGTCGGGTTTCGCC
ACCTCTGACTTGAGCGTCGATTTTTGTGATGCTCGTCAGGGGGGCGGAGCCTATGGAAAAACGCCAGCAA
CGCGGCCTTTTTACGGTTCCTGGCCTTTTGCTGGCCTTTTGCTCACATGTTCTTTCCTGCGTTATCCCCT
GATTCTGTGGATAACCGTATTACCGCCTTTGAGTGAGCTGATACCGCTCGCCGCAGCCGAACGACCGAGC
GCAGCGAGTCAGTGAGCGAGGAAGCGGAAGAGCGCCCAATACGCAAACCGCCTCTCCCCGCGCGTTGGCC
GATTCATTAATGCAGCTGTGGAATGTGTGTCAGTTAGGGTGTGGAAAGTCCCCAGGCTCCCCAGCAGGCA
GAAGTATGCAAAGCATGCATCTCAATTAGTCAGCAACCAGGTGTGGAAAGTCCCCAGGCTCCCCAGCAGG
CAGAAGTATGCAAAGCATGCATCTCAATTAGTCAGCAACCATAGTCCCGCCCCTAACTCCGCCCATCCCG
CCCCTAACTCCGCCCAGTTCCGCCCATTCTCCGCCCCATGGCTGACTAATTTTTTTTATTTATGCAGAGG
CCGAGGCCGCCTCGGCCTCTGAGCTATTCCAGAAGTAGTGAGGAGGCTTTTTTGGAGGCCTAGGCTTTTG
CAAAAAGCTTGGACACAAGACAGGCTTGCGAGATATGTTTGAGAATACCACTTTATCCCGCGTCAGGGAG
AGGCAGTGCGTAAAAAGACGCGGACTCATGTGAAATACTGGTTTTTAGTGCGCCAGATCTCTATAATCTC
GCGCAACCTATTTTCCCCTCGAACACTTTTTAAGCCGTAGATAAACAGGCTGGGACACTTCACATGAGCG
AAAAATACATCGTCACCTGGGACATGTTGCAGATCCATGCACGTAAACTCGCAAGCCGACTGATGCCTTC
TGAACAATGGAAAGGCATTATTGCCGTAAGCCGTGGCGGTCTGTACCGGGTGCGTTACTGGCGCGTGAAC
TGGGTATTCGTCATGTCGATACCGTTTGTATTTCCAGCTACGATCACGACAACCAGCGCGAGCTTAAAGT
GCTGAAACGCGCAGAAGGCGATGGCGAAGGCTTCATCGTTATTGATGACCTGGTGGATACCGGTGGTACT
GCGGTTGCGATTCGTGAAATGTATCCAAAAGCGCACTTTGTCACCATCTTCGCAAAACCGGCTGGTCGTC
CGCTGGTTGATGACTATGTTGTTGATATCCCGCAAGATACCTGGATTGAACAGCCGTGGGATATGGGCGT
CGTATTCGTCCCGCCAATCTCCGGTCGCTAATCTTTTCAACGCCTGGCACTGCCGGGCGTTGTTCTTTTT
AACTTCAGGCGGGTTACAATAGTTTCCAGTAAGTATTCTGGAGGCTGCATCCATGACACAGGCAAACCTG
AGCGAAACCCTGTTCAAACCCCGCTTTAAACATCCTGAAACCTCGACGCTAGTCCGCCGCTTTAATCACG
GCGCACAACCGCCTGTGCAGTCGGCCCTTGATGGTAAAACCATCCCTCACTGGTATCGCATGATTAACCG
TCTGATGTGGATCTGGCGCGGCATTGACCCACGCGAAATCCTCGACGTCCAGGCACGTATTGTGATGAGC
GATGCCGAACGTACCGACGATGATTTATACGATACGGTGATTGGCTACCGTGGCGGCAACTGGATTTATG
AGTGGGCCCCGGATCTTTGTGAAGGAACCTTACTTCTGTGGTGTGACATAATTGGACAAACTACCTACAG
AGATTTAAAGCTCTAAGGTAAATATAAAATTTTTAAGTGTATAATGTGTTAAACTACTGATTCTAATTGT
TTGTGTATTTTAGATTCCAACCTATGGAACTGATGAATGGGAGCAGTGGTGGAATGCCTTTAATGAGGAA
AACCTGTTTTGCTCAGAAGAAATGCCATCTAGTGATGATGAGGCTACTGCTGACTCTCAACATTCTACTC
CTCCAAAAAAGAAGAGAAAGGTAGAAGACCCCAAGGACTTTCCTTCAGAATTGCTAAGTTTTTTGAGTCA
TGCTGTGTTTAGTAATAGAACTCTTGCTTGCTTTGCTATTTACACCACAAAGGAAAAAGCTGCACTGCTA
TACAAGAAAATTATGGAAAAATATTCTGTAACCTTTATAAGTAGGCATAACAGTTATAATCATAACATAC
TGTTTTTTCTTACTCCACACAGGCATAGAGTGTCTGCTATTAATAACTATGCTCAAAAATTGTGTACCTT
TAGCTTTTTAATTTGTAAAGGGGTTAATAAGGAATATTTGATGTATAGTGCCTTGACTAGAGATCATAAT
CAGCCATACCACATTTGTAGAGGTTTTACTTGCTTTAAAAAACCTCCCACACCTCCCCCTGAACCTGAAA
CATAAAATGAATGCAATTGTTGTTGTTAACTTGTTTATTGCAGCTTATAATGGTTACAAATAAAGCAATA
GCATCACAAATTTCACAAATAAAGCATTTTTTTCACTGCATTCTAGTTGTGGTTTGTCCAAACTCATCAA
TGTATCTTATCATGTCTGGATCAACTGGATAACTCAAGCTAACCAAAATCATCCCAAACTTCCCACCCCA
TACCCTATTACCACTGCCAATTACCTGTGGTTTCATTTACTCTAAACCTGTGATTCCTCTGAATTATTTT
CATTTTAAAGAAATTGTATTTGTTAAATATGTACTACAAACTTAGTAGTTGGAAGGGCTAATTCACTCCC
AAAGAAGACAAGATATCCTTGATCTGTGGATCTACCACACACAAGGCTACTTCCCTGATTAGCAGAACTA
CACACCAGGGCCAGGGGTCAGATATCCACTGACCTTTGGATGGTGCTACAAGCTAGTACCAGTTGAGCCA
GATAAGGTAGAAGAGGCCAATAAAGGAGAGAACACCAGCTTGTTACACCCTGTGAGCCTGCATGGGATGG
ATGACCCGGAGAGAGAAGTGTTAGAGTGGAGGTTTGACAGCCGCCTAGCATTTCATCACGTGGCCCGAGA
GCTGCATCCGGAGTACTTCAAGAACTGCTGATATCGAGCTTGCTACAAGGGACTTTCCGCTGGGGACTTT
CCAGGGAGGCGTGGCCTGGGCGGGACTGGGGAGTGGCGAGCCCTCAGATCCTGCATATAAGCAGCTGCTT
TTTGCCTGTACTGGGTCTCTCTGGTTAGACCAGATCTGAGCCTGGGAGCTCTCTGGCTAACTAGGGAACC
CACTGCTTAAGCCTCAATAAAGCTTGCCTTGAGTGCTTCAAGTAGTGTGTGCCCGTCTGTTGTGTGACTC
TGGTAACTAGAGATCCCTCAGACCCTTTTAGTCAGTGTGGAAAATCTCTAGCAGTGGCGCCCGAACAGGG
ACTTGAAAGCGAAAGGGAAACCAGAGGAGCTCTCTCGACGCAGGACTCGGCTTGCTGAAGCGCGCACGGC
AAGAGGCGAGGGGCGGCGACTGGTGAGTACGCCAAAAATTTTGACTAGCGGAGGCTAGAAGGAGAGAGAT
GGGTGCGAGAGCGTCAGTATTAAGCGGGGGAGAATTAGATCGCGATGGGAAAAAATTCGGTTAAGGCCAG
GGGGAAAGAAAAAATATAAATTAAAACATATAGTATGGGCAAGCAGGGAGCTAGAACGATTCGCAGTTAA
TCCTGGCCTGTTAGAAACATCAGAAGGCTGTAGACAAATACTGGGACAGCTACAACCATCCCTTCAGACA
GGATCAGAAGAACTTAGATCATTATATAATACAGTAGCAACCCTCTATTGTGTGCATCAAAGGATAGAGA
TAAAAGACACCAAGGAAGCTTTAGACAAGATAGAGGAAGAGCAAAACAAAAGTAAGACCACCGCACAGCA
AGCGGCCGGCCGCTGATCTTCAGACCTGGAGGAGGAGATATGAGGGACAATTGGAGAAGTGAATTATATA
AATATAAAGTAGTAAAAATTGAACCATTAGGAGTAGCACCCACCAAGGCAAAGAGAAGAGTGGTGCAGAG
AGAAAAAAGAGCAGTGGGAATAGGAGCTTTGTTCCTTGGGTTCTTGGGAGCAGCAGGAAGCACTATGGGC
GCAGCGTCAATGACGCTGACGGTACAGGCCAGACAATTATTGTCTGGTATAGTGCAGCAGCAGAACAATT
TGCTGAGGGCTATTGAGGCGCAACAGCATCTGTTGCAACTCACAGTCTGGGGCATCAAGCAGCTCCAGGC
AAGAATCCTGGCTGTGGAAAGATACCTAAAGGATCAACAGCTCCTGGGGATTTGGGGTTGCTCTGGAAAA
CTCATTTGCACCACTGCTGTGCCTTGGAATGCTAGTTGGAGTAATAAATCTCTGGAACAGATTTGGAATC
ACACGACCTGGATGGAGTGGGACAGAGAAATTAACAATTACACAAGCTTAATACACTCCTTAATTGAAGA
ATCGCAAAACCAGCAAGAAAAGAATGAACAAGAATTATTGGAATTAGATAAATGGGCAAGTTTGTGGAAT
TGGTTTAACATAACAAATTGGCTGTGGTATATAAAATTATTCATAATGATAGTAGGAGGCTTGGTAGGTT
TAAGAATAGTTTTTGCTGTACTTTCTATAGTGAATAGAGTTAGGCAGGGATATTCACCATTATCGTTTCA
GACCCACCTCCCAACCCCGAGGGGACCCGACAGGCCCGAAGGAATAGAAGAAGAAGGTGGAGAGAGAGAC
AGAGACAGATCCATTCGATTAGTGAACGGATCTCGACGGTATCGCCAAATGGCAGTATTCATCCACAATT
TTAAAAGAAAAGGGGGGATTGGGGGGTACAGTGCAGGGGAAAGAATAGTAGACATAATAGCAACAGACAT
ACAAACTAAAGAATTACAAAAACAAATTACAAAAATTCAAAATTTTCGGGTTTATTACAGGGACAGCAGA
GATCCAGTTTGG
Features (pLannotate 1.2.2; 34 found; start..end, strand, type, name):
      1..25      -  misc_feature   MCS (fragment): pBluescript multiple cloning site
     43..410     +  promoter       TRE3GS promoter: 3rd-generation Tet-responsive promoter that can be activated by binding of Tet-On® 3G, modified to eliminate binding sites for endogenous mammalian transcription factors
    506..1219    +  CDS            EGFP: EGFP is a basic (constitutively fluorescent) green fluorescent protein published in 1996, derived from Aequorea victoria. It is reported to be a rapidly-maturing weak dimer with moderate acid sensitivity.
   1295..2002    +  CDS            mCherry: mCherry is a basic (constitutively fluorescent) red fluorescent protein published in 2004, derived from Discosoma sp.. It is reported to be a very rapidly-maturing monomer with low acid sensitivity.
   2054..2084    +  misc_feature   MCS (fragment): pUC18/19 multiple cloning site
   2085..2103    +  misc_feature   MCS (fragment): pBluescript multiple cloning site
   2103..2691    +  misc_feature   WPRE: woodchuck hepatitis virus posttranscriptional regulatory element
   2692..2714    +  misc_feature   MCS (fragment): pBluescript multiple cloning site
   2731..2799    +  CDS            nef (fragment): NEF_HV1Z2 - Experimental evidence at protein level: Swiss-Prot protein existence level 1. Extracellular Nef protein targets CD4(+) T-lymphocytes for apoptosis by interacting with CXCR4 surface receptors. From Human immunodeficiency virus type 1 group M subtype D (isolate Z2/CDC-Z34) (HIV-1).
   2801..3034    +  LTR            3' LTR (ΔU3): self-inactivating 3' long terminal repeat (LTR) from HIV-1
   3059..3077    -  promoter       SP6 promoter: promoter for bacteriophage SP6 RNA polymerase
   3305..3584    +  CDS            TcR (fragment): tetracycline efflux protein; tet; confers resistance to tetracycline
   3585..3633    -  misc_feature   bom (fragment): basis of mobility region from pBR322
   3735..3770    -  CDS            rop (fragment): Rop protein, which maintains plasmids at low copy number; rop
   3865..3969    +  promoter       AmpR promoter: bla
   3970..4830    +  CDS            AmpR: β-lactamase; bla; confers resistance to ampicillin, carbenicillin, and related antibiotics
   5001..5589    +  rep_origin     ori: high-copy-number ColE1/pMB1/pBR322/pUC origin of replication
   5772..5828    +  CDS            lacI (fragment): lac repressor; lacI; The lac repressor binds to the lac operator to inhibit transcription in E. coli. This inhibition can be relieved by adding lactose or isopropyl-β-D-thiogalactopyranoside (IPTG).
   5835..6164    +  promoter       SV40 promoter: SV40 enhancer and early promoter
   6364..6483    +  CDS            gpt (fragment): XGPT_ECOLI - Also known as gpp, gxu. Experimental evidence at protein level: Swiss-Prot protein existence level 1. Purine salvage pathway enzyme that catalyzes the transfer of the ribosyl-5-phosphate group from 5-phospho-alpha-D-ribose 1- diphosphate (PRPP) to the N9 position of the 6-oxopurines guanine and xanthine to form the corresponding ribonucleotides GMP (guanosine 5'- monophosphate) and XMP (xanthosine 5'-monophosphate), with the release of PPi. To a lesser extent, also acts on hypoxanthine (PubMed:9100006, PubMed:3886014). Does not ribophosphorylate adenine (PubMed:3886014). From Esch
   6483..6818    +  CDS            gpt (fragment): XGPT_ECOLI - Also known as gpp, gxu. Experimental evidence at protein level: Swiss-Prot protein existence level 1. Purine salvage pathway enzyme that catalyzes the transfer of the ribosyl-5-phosphate group from 5-phospho-alpha-D-ribose 1- diphosphate (PRPP) to the N9 position of the 6-oxopurines guanine and xanthine to form the corresponding ribonucleotides GMP (guanosine 5'- monophosphate) and XMP (xanthosine 5'-monophosphate), with the release of PPi. To a lesser extent, also acts on hypoxanthine (PubMed:9100006, PubMed:3886014). Does not ribophosphorylate adenine (PubMed:3886014). From Esch
   6913..7218    +  CDS            frsA (fragment): FRSA_ECOLI - Also known as yafA. Experimental evidence at protein level: Swiss-Prot protein existence level 1. Catalyzes the hydrolysis of esters (PubMed:15808744). Displays esterase activity toward pNP-butyrate (PubMed:15808744). May stimulate mixed-acid fermentation by acting as a fermentation/respiration switch that down-regulates respiration and up- regulates fermentation rates (PubMed:15169777). From Escherichia coli (strain K12).
   7222..7296    +  CDS            small t antigen (fragment): SV40 (simian virus 40) small t antigen
   7298..7363    +  intron         small t intron: SV40 (simian virus 40) small t antigen intron
   7493..7513    +  CDS            SV40 NLS: nuclear localization signal of SV40 (simian virus 40) large T antigen
   7832..7915    +  CDS            large T antigen (fragment): large T antigen from SV40 (simian virus 40)
   7938..8072    +  polyA_signal   SV40 poly(A) signal: SV40 polyadenylation signal
   8239..8568    +  CDS            nef (fragment): NEF_HV1BR - Experimental evidence at protein level: Swiss-Prot protein existence level 1. Extracellular Nef protein targets CD4(+) T-lymphocytes for apoptosis by interacting with CXCR4 surface receptors (PubMed:14990729). From Human immunodeficiency virus type 1 group M subtype B (isolate BRU/LAI) (HIV-1).
   8616..8873    +  LTR            5' LTR (truncated): truncated 5' long terminal repeat (LTR) from HIV-1
   8920..9045    +  misc_feature   HIV-1 Ψ: packaging signal of human immunodeficiency virus type 1
   9029..9367    +  CDS            HIV-1 gag (fragment): gag protein from human immunodeficiency virus 1; gag
   9542..9775    +  misc_feature   RRE: The Rev response element (RRE) of HIV-1 allows for Rev-dependent mRNA export from the nucleus to the cytoplasm.
  10152..10252   +  CDS            Rev (fragment): human immunodeficiency virus 1 (HIV-1) Rev protein; rev; enhances nuclear export of unspliced and incompletely spliced viral mRNAs
  10289..10406   +  misc_feature   cPPT/CTS: central polypurine tract and central termination sequence of HIV-1
