[The description below was written by a language model from this plasmid's Addgene catalogue record and pLannotate feature annotations shown in this document.]
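Description:
pHR_TRE3GS-->sGFP-P2A-mCherry is a 10.4 kb HIV-1-derived lentiviral transfer vector built on the pHR backbone for inducible expression of two fluorescent proteins in mammalian cells. It is propagated in E. coli through a high-copy ColE1/pUC-type origin with ampicillin selection (AmpR under its own bla promoter). The viral portion carries a 5' LTR annotated as truncated, the Ψ packaging signal with an adjoining gag fragment, the Rev response element for Rev-dependent nuclear export of the genomic RNA, the cPPT/CTS element, and a self-inactivating ΔU3 3' LTR. The backbone outside the LTRs also retains remnants typical of older pHR plasmids, including an SV40 promoter, gpt fragments, SV40 small t intron and poly(A) sequences, and pBR322-derived fragments. These do not form part of the packaged payload.

The payload sits between the cPPT/CTS and the 3' LTR. A TRE3GS promoter, a third-generation tetracycline-responsive promoter with reduced binding of endogenous transcription factors, drives an EGFP coding sequence followed by mCherry, with a WPRE downstream to enhance transcript stability and expression. The construct name indicates the two are joined by a P2A self-cleaving peptide. This is consistent with the short unannotated gap between the two coding sequences, so both proteins would be produced from one transcript. The "sGFP" label and the roughly 95 nt between the promoter and EGFP suggest an N-terminal addition such as a secretion signal, but the record does not define it. No activator and no mammalian selection marker are annotated, so expression depends on a separately supplied TRE-binding transactivator. The associated publication concerns synthetic morphogen systems for multicellular patterning, which suggests use as an inducible GFP-producing cassette with mCherry marking the expressing cells.
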