Addgene plasmid #162232: pHR_TRE3GS-->sGFP-P2A-mCherry
Purpose: Lentiviral vector for the expression of TRE3GS-->sGFP-P2A-mCherry in mammalian cells
Depositing lab: Wendell Lim. Depositing organization: University of California, San Francisco (UCSF). Publication: Engineering synthetic morphogen systems that can program multicellular patterning. Toda S, McKeithan WL, Hakkinen TJ, Lopez P, Klein OD, Lim WA. Science. 2020 Oct 16;370(6514):327-331. doi: 10.1126/science.abc0033. PubMed 33060357.
Backbone
  Vector backbone: pHR
  Vector type: Mammalian Expression, Lentiviral
Growth in bacteria
  Bacterial resistance: Ampicillin, 100 μg/mL
  Growth temperature: 37°C
  Growth strain: NEB Stable
  Copy number: High Copy
Gene/Insert
  Gene/Insert name: EGFP and mCherry
Terms and licenses: Academic/Nonprofit Terms; Industry Terms: Not Available to Industry
How to cite: pHR_TRE3GS-->sGFP-P2A-mCherry was a gift from Wendell Lim (Addgene plasmid # 162232 ; http://n2t.net/addgene:162232 ; RRID:Addgene_162232)
